Addgene plasmid #247888: SFB-XPF-D1-204
Purpose: Mammalian expression construct for N-terminal S protein-Flag-Streptavidin binding peptide (SFB)-tagged XPF D1-204
Depositing lab: Junjie Chen & Huimin Zhang. Depositing organization: University of Texas MD Anderson Cancer Center. Publication: SLX4IP acts with SLX4 and XPF-ERCC1 to promote interstrand crosslink repair. Zhang H, Chen Z, Ye Y, Ye Z, Cao D, Xiong Y, Srivastava M, Feng X, Tang M, Wang C, Tainer JA, Chen J. Nucleic Acids Res. 2019 Nov 4;47(19):10181-10201. doi: 10.1093/nar/gkz769. PubMed 31495888.
Backbone
  Vector backbone: pMH-SFB-N
  Vector type: Mammalian Expression
Growth in bacteria
  Bacterial resistance: Ampicillin, 100 μg/mL
  Growth temperature: 37°C
  Growth strain: DH5alpha
  Copy number: High Copy
Gene/Insert
  Gene/Insert name: XPF
  Species: H. sapiens (human)
  Mutation: deletion of amino acid 1-204
  Entrez Gene: ERCC4 (a.k.a. ERCC11, FANCQ, RAD1, XFEPS, XPF)
  Tag / fusion protein: S protein-Flag-Streptavidin binding peptide (SFB) (N terminal on backbone)
  Cloning method: Gateway Cloning
Terms and licenses: Academic/Nonprofit Terms; Industry Terms: Not Available to Industry
How to cite: SFB-XPF-D1-204 was a gift from Junjie Chen & Huimin Zhang (Addgene plasmid # 247888 ; http://n2t.net/addgene:247888 ; RRID:Addgene_247888)
