[The description below was written by a language model from this plasmid's Addgene catalogue record and pLannotate feature annotations shown in this document.]
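Description:
SFB-XPF-D1-204 is a mammalian expression plasmid built on the pMH-SFB-N backbone that produces an N-terminally truncated form of human XPF (ERCC4), the catalytic subunit of the XPF-ERCC1 structure-specific DNA repair endonuclease, lacking amino acids 1-204. It is maintained in E. coli through a high-copy ColE1/pUC-type origin and an ampicillin resistance gene. The ERCC4 fragment was introduced by Gateway cloning and sits between attB1 and attB2 recombination sites. Upstream, the CMV immediate early enhancer and promoter drive transcription through a backbone-encoded triple tag made up of an S-tag, a FLAG epitope and a streptavidin-binding peptide (SFB), so the truncated protein is expressed as an N-terminal SFB fusion.

Downstream of the insert the annotation shows a fragment of the EMCV IRES, followed by an SV40 enhancer/early promoter driving the puromycin N-acetyltransferase gene, which allows selection of transfected mammalian cells with puromycin. The backbone also carries Moloney murine leukemia virus-derived elements: long terminal repeats, a partial MESV packaging signal and a truncated gag segment. This indicates a retroviral vector lineage, although the catalogue entry lists the plasmid simply as a mammalian expression construct and does not describe viral packaging as an intended use.

The SFB tag supports detection by FLAG or S-tag reagents and sequential affinity purification on streptavidin and S-protein resins. As a deletion mutant, the construct is suited to mapping which regions of XPF are needed for its protein interactions. The associated study concerns SLX4IP, SLX4 and XPF-ERCC1 in interstrand crosslink repair, but the record does not state what the deletion of residues 1-204 was found to do.
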