Features (pLannotate 1.2.2; 23 found; start..end, strand, type, name):
     22..325     +  enhancer       CMV enhancer: human cytomegalovirus immediate early enhancer
    326..529     +  promoter       CMV promoter: human cytomegalovirus (CMV) immediate early promoter
    552..579     +  misc_feature   MCS (fragment): multiple cloning site
    589..633     +  CDS            S-Tag: affinity and epitope tag derived from pancreatic ribonuclease A
    682..710     +  CDS            3xFLAG (fragment): three tandem FLAG® epitope tags
    727..840     +  CDS            SBP: streptavidin-binding peptide selected from a peptide library; binds streptavidin with nanomolar affinity (Keefe et al., 2001)
    871..900     +  misc_feature   MCS (fragment): multiple cloning site
    913..937     +  protein_bind   attB1: mutant version of attB; recombination site for the Gateway® BP reaction BP Clonase™
    937..3078    +  CDS            ERCC4 (fragment): XPF_HUMAN - Also known as ERCC11, XPF. Experimental evidence at protein level: Swiss-Prot protein existence level 1. Catalytic component of a structure-specific DNA repair endonuclease responsible for the 5-prime incision during DNA repair. Involved in homologous recombination that assists in removing interstrand cross-link. From Homo sapiens (Human).
   3086..3106    -  protein_bind   attB2: mutant version of attB; core recombination site for the Gateway® BP reaction BP Clonase™
   3123..3335    +  misc_feature   IRES (fragment): internal ribosome entry site (IRES) of the encephalomyocarditis virus (EMCV)
   3374..3703    +  promoter       SV40 promoter: SV40 enhancer and early promoter
   3713..4312    +  CDS            PuroR: puromycin N-acetyltransferase; pac from Streptomyces alboniger; confers resistance to puromycin
   4411..4532    +  LTR            3' LTR (ΔU3) (fragment): self-inactivating 3' long terminal repeat (LTR) from Moloney murine leukemia virus
   4533..5002    +  LTR            LTR: long terminal repeat from Moloney murine leukemia virus
   5068..5120    -  CDS            lacI (fragment): lac repressor; lacI; The lac repressor binds to the lac operator to inhibit transcription in E. coli. This inhibition can be relieved by adding lactose or isopropyl-β-D-thiogalactopyranoside (IPTG).
   5303..5891    -  rep_origin     ori: high-copy-number ColE1/pMB1/pBR322/pUC origin of replication
   6051..6911    -  CDS            AmpR: β-lactamase; bla; confers resistance to ampicillin, carbenicillin, and related antibiotics
   6912..7016    -  promoter       AmpR promoter: bla
   7047..7516    +  LTR            LTR: long terminal repeat from Moloney murine leukemia virus
   7640..7914    +  misc_feature   MESV Ψ (fragment): packaging signal of murine embryonic stem cell virus
   7981..8397    +  CDS            gag (truncated): truncated Moloney murine leukemia virus (MMLV) gag gene lacking the start codon
   8422..8453    +  enhancer       CMV enhancer (fragment): human cytomegalovirus immediate early enhancer
>Addgene plasmid #247888 | SFB-XPF-D1-204 | addgene full sequence | sequence record 494932 | Addgene NGS Result
TAGCCCATATATGGAGTTCCGCGTTACATAACTTACGGTAAATGGCCCGCCTGGCTGACCGCCCAACGAC
CCCCGCCCATTGACGTCAATAATGACGTATGTTCCCATAGTAACGCCAATAGGGACTTTCCATTGACGTC
AATGGGTGGAGTATTTACGGTAAACTGCCCACTTGGCAGTACATCAAGTGTATCATATGCCAAGTACGCC
CCCTATTGACGTCAATGACGGTAAATGGCCCGCCTGGCATTATGCCCAGTACATGACCTTATGGGACTTT
CCTACTTGGCAGTACATCTACGTATTAGTCATCGCTATTACCATGGTGATGCGGTTTTGGCAGTACATCA
ATGGGCGTGGATAGCGGTTTGACTCACGGGGATTTCCAAGTCTCCACCCCATTGACGTCAATGGGAGTTT
GTTTTGGCACCAAAATCAACGGGACTTTCCAAAATGTCGTAACAACTCCGCCCCATTGACGCAAATGGGC
GGTAGGCGTGTACGGTGGGAGGTCTATATAAGCAGAGCTGGTTTAGTGAACCGTCAGATCCGCTAGCGCT
ACCGGACTCAGATCTCGAGGCCACCATGAAAGAAACCGCTGCTGCTAAATTCGAACGCCAGCACATGGAC
AGCGGAGCCGGCGCAGGAGCCGGCGCTGACGCGCCTGACTACAAAGACGATGACGACAAGGGAGATTACA
AGGATGACGATGACAAAGGCGCGTCGATGGACGAGAAGACCACCGGCTGGCGGGGCGGCCACGTGGTGGA
GGGCCTGGCCGGCGAGCTGGAGCAGCTGCGGGCCAGGCTGGAGCACCACCCTCAGGGCCAGCGGGAGCCC
TCCGGCGGCTGCAAGCTGGGCGGCGCGCCTGAATTCTGCAGTCGACGGTACCGCGGGCCCATCGCTCGAG
AGACAAGTTTGTACAAAAAAGCAGGCTTCATGGAACAGCACAAACCTGAAGTTGTAGAAATCCATGTTTC
TATGACACCTACCATGCTTGCTATACAGACTGCTATACTGGACATTTTAAATGCATGTCTAAAGGAACTA
AAATGCCATAACCCATCGCTTGAAGTGGAAGATTTATCTTTAGAAAATGCTATTGGAAAACCTTTTGACA
AGACAATCCGCCATTATCTGGATCCTTTGTGGCACCAGCTTGGAGCCAAGACTAAATCCTTAGTTCAGGA
TTTGAAGATATTACGAACTTTGCTGCAGTATCTCTCTCAGTATGATTGTGTCACATTTCTTAATCTTCTG
GAATCTCTGAGAGCAACGGAAAAAGCTTTTGGTCAGAATTCAGGTTGGCTGTTTCTTGACTCCAGCACCT
CGATGTTTATAAATGCTCGAGCAAGGGTTTATCATCTTCCAGATGCCAAAATGAGTAAAAAAGAAAAAAT
ATCTGAAAAAATGGAAATTAAAGAAGGGGAAGAAACAAAAAAGGAACTGGTCCTAGAAAGCAACCCAAAG
TGGGAGGCACTGACTGAAGTATTAAAAGAAATTGAGGCAGAAAATAAGGAGAGTGAAGCTCTTGGTGGTC
CAGGTCAAGTACTGATTTGTGCAAGTGATGACCGAACATGTTCCCAGCTGAGAGACTATATCACTCTTGG
AGCGGAGGCCTTCTTATTGAGGCTCTACAGGAAAACCTTTGAGAAGGATAGCAAAGCTGAAGAAGTCTGG
ATGAAATTTAGGAAGGAAGACAGTTCAAAGAGAATTAGGAAATCTCACAAAAGACCTAAAGACCCCCAAA
ACAAAGAACGGGCTTCTACCAAAGAAAGAACCCTCAAAAAGAAAAAACGGAAGTTGACCTTAACTCAAAT
GGTAGGAAAACCTGAAGAACTGGAAGAGGAAGGAGATGTCGAGGAAGGATATCGTCGAGAAATAAGCAGT
AGCCCAGAAAGCTGCCCGGAAGAAATTAAGCATGAAGAATTTGATGTAAATTTGTCATCGGATGCTGCTT
TCGGAATCCTGAAAGAACCCCTCACTATCATCCATCCGCTTCTGGGTTGCAGCGACCCCTATGCTCTGAC
AAGGGTACTACATGAAGTGGAGCCAAGATACGTGGTTCTTTATGACGCAGAGCTAACCTTTGTTCGGCAG
CTTGAAATTTACAGGGCGAGTAGGCCTGGGAAACCTCTGAGGGTTTACTTTCTTATATACGGAGGTTCAA
CTGAGGAACAACGCTATCTCACTGCTTTGCGGAAAGAAAAGGAAGCTTTTGAAAAACTCATAAGGGAAAA
AGCAAGCATGGTTGTCCCTGAAGAAAGAGAAGGCAGAGATGAAACAAACTTAGACCTAGTAAGAGGCACA
GCATCTGCAGATGTTTCCACTGACACTCGGAAAGCCGGTGGCCAGGAACAGAATGGTACACAGCAAAGCA
TAGTTGTGGATATGCGTGAATTTCGAAGTGAGCTTCCATCTCTGATCCATCGTCGGGGCATTGACATTGA
ACCCGTGACTTTAGAGGTTGGAGATTACATCCTCACTCCAGAAATGTGCGTGGAGCGCAAGAGTATCAGT
GATTTAATCGGCTCTTTAAATAACGGCCGCCTCTACAGCCAGTGCATCTCCATGTCCCGCTACTACAAGC
GTCCCGTGCTTCTGATTGAGTTTGACCCTAGCAAGCCTTTCTCTCTCACTTCCCGAGGTGCCTTGTTTCA
GGAGATCTCCAGCAATGACATTAGTTCCAAACTCACTCTTCTTACACTTCACTTCCCCAGACTACGGATT
CTCTGGTGCCCCTCTCCTCATGCAACGGCGGAGTTGTTTGAGGAGCTGAAACAAAGCAAGCCACAGCCTG
ATGCGGCGACAGCACTGGCCATTACAGCAGATTCTGAAACCCTTCCCGAGTCAGAGAAGTATAATCCTGG
TCCCCAAGACTTCTTGTTAAAAATGCCAGGGGTGAATGCCAAAAACTGCCGCTCCTTGATGCACCACGTT
AAGAACATCGCAGAATTAGCAGCCCTGTCACAAGACGAGCTCACGAGTATTCTGGGGAATGCTGCAAATG
CCAAACAGCTTTATGATTTCATTCACACCTCTTTTGCAGAAGTCGTATCAAAAGGAAAAGGGAAAAAGTG
AAACCCAGCTTTCTTGTACAAAGTGGCTCGAGCAGGGATCCGCCCCTCTCCCTCCCCCCCCCCTAACGTT
ACTGGCCGAAGCCGCTTGGAATAAGGCCGGTGTGCGTTTGTCTATATGTTATTTTCCACCATATTGCCGT
CTTTTGGCAATGTGAGGGCCCGGAAACCTGGCCCTGTCTTCTTGACGAGCATTCCTAGGGGTCTTTCCCC
TCTCGCCAAAGGAATGCAAGGTCTGTTGAATGTCGTGAAGGAAGCGTAGGAATTCGCCAGCACAGTGGTC
GACCCTGTGGAATGTGTGTCAGTTAGGGTGTGGAAAGTCCCCAGGCTCCCCAGCAGGCAGAAGTATGCAA
AGCATGCATCTCAATTAGTCAGCAACCAGGTGTGGAAAGTCCCCAGGCTCCCCAGCAGGCAGAAGTATGC
AAAGCATGCATCTCAATTAGTCAGCAACCATAGTCCCGCCCCTAACTCCGCCCATCCCGCCCCTAACTCC
GCCCAGTTCCGCCCATTCTCCGCCCCATGGCTGACTAATTTTTTTTATTTATGCAGAGGCCGAGGCCGCC
TCGGCCTCTGAGCTATTCCAGAAGTAGTGAGGAGGCTTTTTTGGAGGCCTAGGCTTTTGCAAAAAGCTTA
CCATGACCGAGTACAAGCCCACGGTGCGCCTCGCCACCCGCGACGACGTCCCCAGGGCCGTACGCACCCT
CGCCGCCGCGTTCGCCGACTACCCCGCCACGCGCCACACCGTCGATCCGGACCGCCACATCGAGCGGGTC
ACCGAGCTGCAAGAACTCTTCCTCACGCGCGTCGGGCTCGACATCGGCAAGGTGTGGGTCGCGGACGACG
GCGCCGCGGTGGCGGTCTGGACCACGCCGGAGAGCGTCGAAGCGGGGGCGGTGTTCGCCGAGATCGGCCC
GCGCATGGCCGAGTTGAGCGGTTCCCGGCTGGCCGCGCAGCAACAGATGGAAGGCCTCCTGGCGCCGCAC
CGGCCCAAGGAGCCCGCGTGGTTCCTGGCCACCGTCGGCGTCTCGCCCGACCACCAGGGCAAGGGTCTGG
GCAGCGCCGTCGTGCTCCCCGGAGTGGAGGCGGCCGAGCGCGCCGGGGTGCCCGCCTTCCTGGAGACCTC
CGCGCCCCGCAACCTCCCCTTCTACGAGCGGCTCGGCTTCACCGTCACCGCCGACGTCGAGGTGCCCGAA
GGACCGCGCACCTGGTGCATGACCCGCAAGCCCGGTGCCTGACGCCCGCCCCACGACCCGCAGCGCCCGA
CCGAAAGGAGCGCACGACCCCATGCATCGATAAAATAAAAGATTTTATTTAGTCTCCAGAAAAAGGGGGG
AATGAAAGACCCCACCTGTAGGTTTGGCAAGCTAGCTTAAGTAACGCCATTTTGCAAGGCATGGAAAAAT
ACATAACTGAGAATAGAGAAGTTCAGATCAAGGTCAGGAACAGATGGAACAGCTGAATATGGGCCAAACA
GGATATCTGTGGTAAGCAGTTCCTGCCCCGGCTCAGGGCCAAGAACAGATGGAACAGCTGAATATGGGCC
AAACAGGATATCTGTGGTAAGCAGTTCCTGCCCCGGCTCAGGGCCAAGAACAGATGGTCCCCAGATGCGG
TCCAGCCCTCAGCAGTTTCTAGAGAACCATCAGATGTTTCCAGGGTGCCCCAAGGACCTGAAATGACCCT
GTGCCTTATTTGAACTAACCAATCAGTTCGCTTCTCGCTTCTGTTCGCGCGCTTCTGCTCCCCGAGCTCA
ATAAAAGAGCCCACAACCCCTCACTCGGGGCGCCAGTCCTCCGATTGACTGAGTCGCCCGGGTACCCGTG
TATCCAATAAACCCTCTTGCAGTTGCATCCGACTTGTGGTCTCGCTGTTCCTTGGGAGGGTCTCCTCTGA
GTGATTGACTACCCGTCAGCGGGGGTCTTTCACATGCAGCATGTATCAAAATTAATTTGGTTTTTTTTCT
TAAGTATTTACATTAAATGGCCATAGTTGCATTAATGAATCGGCCAACGCGCGGGGAGAGGCGGTTTGCG
TATTGGGCGCTCTTCCGCTTCCTCGCTCACTGACTCGCTGCGCTCGGTCGTTCGGCTGCGGCGAGCGGTA
TCAGCTCACTCAAAGGCGGTAATACGGTTATCCACAGAATCAGGGGATAACGCAGGAAAGAACATGTGAG
CAAAAGGCCAGCAAAAGGCCAGGAACCGTAAAAAGGCCGCGTTGCTGGCGTTTTTCCATAGGCTCCGCCC
CCCTGACGAGCATCACAAAAATCGACGCTCAAGTCAGAGGTGGCGAAACCCGACAGGACTATAAAGATAC
CAGGCGTTTCCCCCTGGAAGCTCCCTCGTGCGCTCTCCTGTTCCGACCCTGCCGCTTACCGGATACCTGT
CCGCCTTTCTCCCTTCGGGAAGCGTGGCGCTTTCTCATAGCTCACGCTGTAGGTATCTCAGTTCGGTGTA
GGTCGTTCGCTCCAAGCTGGGCTGTGTGCACGAACCCCCCGTTCAGCCCGACCGCTGCGCCTTATCCGGT
AACTATCGTCTTGAGTCCAACCCGGTAAGACACGACTTATCGCCACTGGCAGCAGCCACTGGTAACAGGA
TTAGCAGAGCGAGGTATGTAGGCGGTGCTACAGAGTTCTTGAAGTGGTGGCCTAACTACGGCTACACTAG
AAGAACAGTATTTGGTATCTGCGCTCTGCTGAAGCCAGTTACCTTCGGAAAAAGAGTTGGTAGCTCTTGA
TCCGGCAAACAAACCACCGCTGGTAGCGGTGGTTTTTTTGTTTGCAAGCAGCAGATTACGCGCAGAAAAA
AAGGATCTCAAGAAGATCCTTTGATCTTTTCTACGGGGTCTGACGCTCAGTGGAACGAAAACTCACGTTA
AGGGATTTTGGTCATGAGATTATCAAAAAGGATCTTCACCTAGATCCTTTTGCGGCCGCAAATCAATCTA
AAGTATATATGAGTAAACTTGGTCTGACAGTTACCAATGCTTAATCAGTGAGGCACCTATCTCAGCGATC
TGTCTATTTCGTTCATCCATAGTTGCCTGACTCCCCGTCGTGTAGATAACTACGATACGGGAGGGCTTAC
CATCTGGCCCCAGTGCTGCAATGATACCGCGAGACCCACGCTCACCGGCTCCAGATTTATCAGCAATAAA
CCAGCCAGCCGGAAGGGCCGAGCGCAGAAGTGGTCCTGCAACTTTATCCGCCTCCATCCAGTCTATTAAT
TGTTGCCGGGAAGCTAGAGTAAGTAGTTCGCCAGTTAATAGTTTGCGCAACGTTGTTGCCATTGCTACAG
GCATCGTGGTGTCACGCTCGTCGTTTGGTATGGCTTCATTCAGCTCCGGTTCCCAACGATCAAGGCGAGT
TACATGATCCCCCATGTTGTGCAAAAAAGCGGTTAGCTCCTTCGGTCCTCCGATCGTTGTCAGAAGTAAG
TTGGCCGCAGTGTTATCACTCATGGTTATGGCAGCACTGCATAATTCTCTTACTGTCATGCCATCCGTAA
GATGCTTTTCTGTGACTGGTGAGTACTCAACCAAGTCATTCTGAGAATAGTGTATGCGGCGACCGAGTTG
CTCTTGCCCGGCGTCAATACGGGATAATACCGCGCCACATAGCAGAACTTTAAAAGTGCTCATCATTGGA
AAACGTTCTTCGGGGCGAAAACTCTCAAGGATCTTACCGCTGTTGAGATCCAGTTCGATGTAACCCACTC
GTGCACCCAACTGATCTTCAGCATCTTTTACTTTCACCAGCGTTTCTGGGTGAGCAAAAACAGGAAGGCA
AAATGCCGCAAAAAAGGGAATAAGGGCGACACGGAAATGTTGAATACTCATACTCTTCCTTTTTCAATAT
TATTGAAGCATTTATCAGGGTTATTGTCTCATGAGCGGATACATATTTGAATGTATTTAGAAAAATAAAC
AAATAGGGGTTCCGCGCACATTTCCCCGAAAAGTGCCACCTGCAGCCTGAATATGGGCCAAACAGGATAT
CTGTGGTAAGCAGTTCCTGCCCCGGCTCAGGGCCAAGAACAGATGGAACAGCTGAATATGGGCCAAACAG
GATATCTGTGGTAAGCAGTTCCTGCCCCGGCTCAGGGCCAAGAACAGATGGTCCCCAGATGCGGTCCAGC
CCTCAGCAGTTTCTAGAGAACCATCAGATGTTTCCAGGGTGCCCCAAGGACCTGAAATGACCCTGTGCCT
TATTTGAACTAACCAATCAGTTCGCTTCTCGCTTCTGTTCGCGCGCTTCTGCTCCCCGAGCTCAATAAAA
GAGCCCACAACCCCTCACTCGGGGCGCCAGTCCTCCGATTGACTGAGTCGCCCGGGTACCCGTGTATCCA
ATAAACCCTCTTGCAGTTGCATCCGACTTGTGGTCTCGCTGTTCCTTGGGAGGGTCTCCTCTGAGTGATT
GACTACCCGTCAGCGGGGGTCTTTCATTTGGGGGCTCGTCCGGGATCGGGAGACCCCTGCCCAGGGACCA
CCGACCCACCACCGGGAGGCAAGCTGGCCAGCAACTTATCTGTGTCTGTCCGATTGTCTAGTGTCTATGA
CTGATTTTATGCGCCTGCGTCGGTACTAGTTAGCTAACTAGCTCTGTATCTGGCGGACCCGTGGTGGAAC
TGACGAGTTCTGAACACCCGGCCGCAACCCTGGGAGACGTCCCAGGGACTTTGGGGGCCGTTTTTGTGGC
CCGACCTGAGGAAGGGAGTCGATGTGGAATCCGACCCCGTCAGGATATGTGGTTCTGGTAGGAGACGAGA
ACCTAAAACAGTTCCCGCCTCCGTCTGAATTTTTGCTTTCGGTTTGGAACCGAAGCCGCGCGTCTTGTCT
GCTGCAGCGCTGCAGCATCGTTCTGTGTTGTCTCTGTCTGACTGTGTTTCTGTATTTGTCTGAAAATTAG
GGCCAGACTGTTACCACTCCCTTAAGTTTGACCTTAGGTCACTGGAAAGATGTCGAGCGGATCGCTCACA
ACCAGTCGGTAGATGTCAAGAAGAGACGTTGGGTTACCTTCTGCTCTGCAGAATGGCCAACCTTTAACGT
CGGATGGCCGCGAGACGGCACCTTTAACCGAGACCTCATCACCCAGGTTAAGATCAAGGTCTTTTCACCT
GGCCCGCATGGACACCCAGACCAGGTCCCCTACATCGTGACCTGGGAAGCCTTGGCTTTTGACCCCCCTC
CCTGGGTCAAGCCCTTTGTACACCCTAAGCCTCCGCCTCCTCTTCCTCCATCCGCCCCGTCTCTCCCCCT
TGAACCTCCTCGTTCGACCCCGCCTCGATCCTCCCTTTATCCAGCCCTCACTCCTTCTCTAGGCGCCGGC
CGGATCCCAGTGTGGTGGTACTAATAGTAATCAATTACGGGGTCATTAGTTCA
